>Addgene plasmid #18069 | pGEX-2TK-WW-CR-CT | addgene partial sequence | sequence record 23938 | 18069 with pGEX3'
CGAACGCGCGAGGCAGATCGTCAGTCAGTCACGATGAATTCCCATTTCTGCTAGCCTGCTAGCATAATGT
TCAATGCGTGAATGAGTATCATCGTGTGAAAGCTGAGGGGACGAGGCAGGCGTTTCCATGTTGTCCCCCT
CTAAGACAGTCTGCACTGGCAGGTAGCCCATTCGGGGATGCTTCGCAAAATACCTTTTGGTTCGAAATTT
GTTTTTTAGTACCTTGGCAAAGTCTCGAACATCTTCTCCTGATGTAGTCGGAGTGCAATATTCCACCATG
GGATAGTGCATTTTATGGCCTTTTGCAACTCGACCAGAAAAAAAGCAGCTTTGGCAGATGTCATAATTAA
AGTGCTTTAGACTCCTGTACCTGAATCCAATGATTGGACACTCTTTGCAGATGTTACATTTGGCCTGATG
CTTGGCAGTTTCTGCAGCAGCCACTCTGTGCAGGACGGGCAGCCACACCATGGACTGGGGTTCCAGTCTC
ATCCAGTCTAGGAAGAGGGCCGCTTCGATCTCTGGCTTATTATTAGCAAATTGGAAGCAGCTCCGGACAC
TTGGCTCAATGTTACTGCCCCCAAAGGATGCNACTTCACCCAACTGTCTTGGAATTTGAAAAANCNAGAA
AAANGGANCCNGCCCNCNCNCTGNCNAAAAATCCTGTTGAACTTGCCACTTGCTTGAAAGGTATCTGTAC
TTGTCTTCCAATGTGCTTTACACAGGGAATGATGCCAGTTGTAAAGANAGGACACGGATCTCCTGTCGTC
CGNNCATAACATCNCACCAGTCAAAANTATCNCCAAAAGGANTGACAATGT
