[The description below was written by a language model from this plasmid's Addgene catalogue record.]
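Description:
pGEX-2TK-WW-CR-CT is a bacterial expression plasmid built on the pGEX-2TK backbone (about 5 kb without insert), designed to produce a fragment of human dystrophin (DMD) as a fusion to glutathione S-transferase in E. coli. It is maintained as a high-copy plasmid under ampicillin selection. The record gives no feature table, so the promoter and other backbone elements are not explicitly listed. pGEX-series vectors generally drive the GST fusion from an IPTG-inducible tac promoter with a lacI repressor gene on the plasmid. The 2TK variant is known for carrying a thrombin cleavage site and a protein kinase A recognition site between GST and the cloning site, which allows tag removal and in vitro radiolabelling of the purified protein.

The insert is roughly 1.2 kb of human dystrophin coding sequence, amplified from a partial dystrophin cDNA and cloned between the BamHI and EcoRI sites, placing GST at the N terminus of the fusion. The exact residue boundaries are not stated. The construct name suggests that the fragment spans the WW domain, the cysteine-rich (CR) region and C-terminal (CT) sequence, but this reading is an inference from the name and the associated study rather than something the record states outright. That study examined how the dystrophin WW domain depends on the neighbouring EF-hand region to bind beta-dystroglycan. The plasmid is therefore suited to producing purified GST-dystrophin fragments for glutathione-affinity pull-downs, in vitro binding assays and related mapping of the dystrophin–dystroglycan interaction, likely alongside sibling constructs carrying shorter or different domain combinations.
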