Addgene plasmid #18069: pGEX-2TK-WW-CR-CT
Depositing lab: Marius Sudol. Depositing organization: Icahn School of Medicine at Mount Sinai. Publication: The WW domain of dystrophin requires EF-hands region to interact with beta-dystroglycan. Rentschler S, Linn H, Deininger K, Bedford MT, Espanel X, Sudol M. Biol Chem. 1999 Apr . 380(4):431-42. 10.1515/BC.1999.057 PubMed 10355629.
Backbone
  Vector backbone: pGEX-2TK (Pharmacia)
  Backbone manufacturer: Phramacia
  Backbone size w/o insert (bp): 4969
  Vector type: Bacterial Expression
Growth in bacteria
  Bacterial resistance: Ampicillin, 100 μg/mL
  Growth temperature: 37°C
  Growth strain: DH5alpha
  Copy number: High Copy
Gene/Insert
  Gene/Insert name: Dystrophin
  Species: H. sapiens (human)
  Insert size (bp): 1200
  GenBank ID: NM_004006
  Entrez Gene: DMD (a.k.a. BMD, CMD3B, DXS142, DXS164, DXS206, DXS230, DXS239, DXS268, DXS269, DXS270, DXS272, MRX85)
  Tag / fusion protein: GST (N terminal on backbone)
  Cloning method: Restriction Enzyme; 5′ cloning site BamHI (unknown if destroyed); 3′ cloning site EcoRI (unknown if destroyed)
  Sequencing primers: 5′ N/A
Resource information
  A portion of this plasmid was derived from a plasmid made by: We obtained the partial cDNA for human dystrophin from ATCC. That cDNA served as a template for generation of constructs we produced in pGEX2TK
Terms and licenses: Academic/Nonprofit Terms; Industry Terms: Not Available to Industry
How to cite: pGEX-2TK-WW-CR-CT was a gift from Marius Sudol (Addgene plasmid # 18069 ; http://n2t.net/addgene:18069 ; RRID:Addgene_18069)
